Addgene plasmid #104449: pEGFPC1-hVAP-A KD/MD
Purpose: Expression of human VAP-A (mutant K94D/M96D, unable to bind FFAT motifs) fused to GFP in mammalian cells
Depositing lab: Catherine Tomasetto. Depositing organization: Institut de Genetique et de Biologie Moleculaire et Cellulaire (IGBMC). Publication: STARD3 or STARD3NL and VAP form a novel molecular tether between late endosomes and the ER. Alpy F, Rousseau A, Schwab Y, Legueux F, Stoll I, Wendling C, Spiegelhalter C, Kessler P, Mathelin C, Rio MC, Levine TP, Tomasetto C. J Cell Sci. 2013 Dec 1;126(Pt 23):5500-12. doi: 10.1242/jcs.139295. Epub 2013 Oct 8. PubMed 24105263.
Backbone
  Vector backbone: pEGFP-C1
  Backbone manufacturer: Clontech
  Backbone size w/o insert (bp): 4731
  Total vector size (bp): 5485
  Vector type: Mammalian Expression
  Selectable markers: Neomycin (select with G418)
Growth in bacteria
  Bacterial resistance: Kanamycin, 50 μg/mL
  Growth temperature: 37°C
  Growth strain: DH5alpha
  Copy number: High Copy
Gene/Insert
  Gene/Insert name: vesicle-associated membrane protein-associated protein A (alt name: VAP-A)
  Species: H. sapiens (human)
  Insert size (bp): 747
  Mutation: changed K94 to D and M96 to D
  GenBank ID: NM_194434.2
  Entrez Gene: VAPA (a.k.a. VAMP-A, VAP-33, VAP-A, VAP33, hVAP-33)
  Tag / fusion protein: EGFP (N terminal on backbone)
  Cloning method: Restriction Enzyme; 5′ cloning site EcoRI (destroyed during cloning); 3′ cloning site EcoRI (destroyed during cloning)
  Sequencing primers: 5′ GATCACATGGTCCTGCTG; 3′ GAGGTTTTACTTGCTTTAAA
Resource information
  A portion of this plasmid was derived from a plasmid made by: Kentaro Hanada (VAP-A cDNA). Reference: Kawano M et al, J Biol Chem. 2006 Oct 6;281(40):30279-88. PMID: 16895911
Terms and licenses: Academic/Nonprofit Terms; Industry Terms: Not Available to Industry
How to cite: pEGFPC1-hVAP-A KD/MD was a gift from Catherine Tomasetto (Addgene plasmid # 104449 ; http://n2t.net/addgene:104449 ; RRID:Addgene_104449)
