[The description below was written by a language model from this plasmid's Addgene catalogue record and pLannotate feature annotations shown in this document.]
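Description:
pEGFPC1-hVAP-A KD/MD is a mammalian expression plasmid built on the Clontech pEGFP-C1 backbone, about 5.5 kb in total, that produces human VAP-A (vesicle-associated membrane protein-associated protein A, VAPA) fused at its N terminus to EGFP. The human cytomegalovirus immediate early enhancer and promoter drive a single open reading frame in which EGFP is followed by a short stretch of residual multiple cloning site and then the roughly 750 bp VAP-A coding sequence. Transcripts are terminated by the SV40 polyadenylation signal. The insert was placed into an EcoRI site that was destroyed on both sides during cloning. The VAP-A sequence carries two substitutions, K94D and M96D, which according to the record abolish binding to FFAT motifs, the short peptide signals through which partner proteins dock onto VAP proteins.

The plasmid is propagated in E. coli at high copy number from a ColE1/pUC-type origin. It also carries an f1 phage origin, which allows single-stranded DNA production. A single Tn5 aminoglycoside phosphotransferase gene (NeoR/KanR) serves both hosts: a bacterial bla-type promoter gives kanamycin resistance in bacteria, and the adjacent SV40 enhancer/early promoter, paired with the HSV TK polyadenylation signal, gives G418 resistance for selecting stable mammalian transfectants. The small large T antigen, ble and bGH poly(A) fragments in the annotation appear to be backbone remnants rather than functional parts. The depositor sequence and the repository sequencing result have the same length and feature order, differing only by a small offset in numbering.

The construct is suited to visualising the mutant protein in live or fixed cells. It can also serve as a binding-deficient control alongside wild-type VAP-A in studies of FFAT-dependent interactions, such as the tethering between late endosomes and the ER described in the associated publication.
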