Features (pLannotate 1.2.2; 16 found; start..end, strand, type, name):
     57..360     +  enhancer       CMV enhancer: human cytomegalovirus immediate early enhancer
    361..564     +  promoter       CMV promoter: human cytomegalovirus (CMV) immediate early promoter
    609..1325    +  CDS            EGFP: EGFP is a basic (constitutively fluorescent) green fluorescent protein published in 1996, derived from Aequorea victoria. It is reported to be a rapidly-maturing weak dimer with moderate acid sensitivity.
   1326..1359    +  misc_feature   MCS (fragment): multiple cloning site
   1362..2105    +  CDS            VAPA: VAPA_HUMAN - Also known as VAP33. Experimental evidence at protein level: Swiss-Prot protein existence level 1. Binds to OSBPL3, which mediates recruitment of VAPA to plasma membrane sites (PubMed:25447204). The ORP3-VAPA complex stimulates RRAS signaling which in turn attenuates integrin beta-1 (ITGB1) activation at the cell surface (PubMed:25447204). With OSBPL3, may regulate ER morphology (PubMed:16143324). May play a role in vesicle trafficking (PubMed:11511104, PubMed:19289470). From Homo sapiens (Human).
   2110..2145    +  misc_feature   MCS (fragment): multiple cloning site
   2162..2246    +  CDS            large T antigen (fragment): large T antigen from SV40 (simian virus 40)
   2269..2390    +  polyA_signal   SV40 poly(A) signal: SV40 polyadenylation signal
   2424..2852    -  rep_origin     f1 ori (sequence partly withheld): f1 bacteriophage origin of replication; arrow indicates direction of (+) strand synthesis
   2879..2983    +  promoter       AmpR promoter: bla
   2985..3342    +  promoter       SV40 promoter: SV40 enhancer and early promoter
   3377..4171    +  CDS            NeoR/KanR: aminoglycoside phosphotransferase from Tn5; aph(3')-II (or nptII); confers resistance to neomycin, kanamycin, and G418 (Geneticin®)
   4192..4344    +  CDS            ble (fragment): BLE_KLEPN - Experimental evidence at protein level: Swiss-Prot protein existence level 1. Binding protein with a strong affinity to the bleomycin family of antibiotics. Binds to CL990; an antimitotic-antibiotic compound. From Klebsiella pneumoniae.
   4403..4450    +  polyA_signal   HSV TK poly(A) signal: herpes simplex virus thymidine kinase polyadenylation signal (Cole and Stacy, 1985)
   4541..4557    -  polyA_signal   bGH poly(A) signal (fragment): bovine growth hormone polyadenylation signal
   4779..5367    +  rep_origin     ori: high-copy-number ColE1/pMB1/pBR322/pUC origin of replication
>Addgene plasmid #104449 | pEGFPC1-hVAP-A KD/MD | depositor full sequence | sequence record 198185 | pEGFPC1-hVAP-A KD/MD sequence 5485 bps
TATTAATAGTAATCAATTACGGGGTCATTAGTTCATAGCCCATATATGGAGTTCCGCGTTACATAACTTA
CGGTAAATGGCCCGCCTGGCTGACCGCCCAACGACCCCCGCCCATTGACGTCAATAATGACGTATGTTCC
CATAGTAACGCCAATAGGGACTTTCCATTGACGTCAATGGGTGGAGTATTTACGGTAAACTGCCCACTTG
GCAGTACATCAAGTGTATCATATGCCAAGTACGCCCCCTATTGACGTCAATGACGGTAAATGGCCCGCCT
GGCATTATGCCCAGTACATGACCTTATGGGACTTTCCTACTTGGCAGTACATCTACGTATTAGTCATCGC
TATTACCATGGTGATGCGGTTTTGGCAGTACATCAATGGGCGTGGATAGCGGTTTGACTCACGGGGATTT
CCAAGTCTCCACCCCATTGACGTCAATGGGAGTTTGTTTTGGCACCAAAATCAACGGGACTTTCCAAAAT
GTCGTAACAACTCCGCCCCATTGACGCAAATGGGCGGTAGGCGTGTACGGTGGGAGGTCTATATAAGCAG
AGCTGGTTTAGTGAACCGTCAGATCCGCTAGCGCTACCGGTCGCCACCATGGTGAGCAAGGGCGAGGAGC
TGTTCACCGGGGTGGTGCCCATCCTGGTCGAGCTGGACGGCGACGTAAACGGCCACAAGTTCAGCGTGTC
CGGCGAGGGCGAGGGCGATGCCACCTACGGCAAGCTGACCCTGAAGTTCATCTGCACCACCGGCAAGCTG
CCCGTGCCCTGGCCCACCCTCGTGACCACCCTGACCTACGGCGTGCAGTGCTTCAGCCGCTACCCCGACC
ACATGAAGCAGCACGACTTCTTCAAGTCCGCCATGCCCGAAGGCTACGTCCAGGAGCGCACCATCTTCTT
CAAGGACGACGGCAACTACAAGACCCGCGCCGAGGTGAAGTTCGAGGGCGACACCCTGGTGAACCGCATC
GAGCTGAAGGGCATCGACTTCAAGGAGGACGGCAACATCCTGGGGCACAAGCTGGAGTACAACTACAACA
GCCACAACGTCTATATCATGGCCGACAAGCAGAAGAACGGCATCAAGGTGAACTTCAAGATCCGCCACAA
CATCGAGGACGGCAGCGTGCAGCTCGCCGACCACTACCAGCAGAACACCCCCATCGGCGACGGCCCCGTG
CTGCTGCCCGACAACCACTACCTGAGCACCCAGTCCGCCCTGAGCAAAGACCCCAACGAGAAGCGCGATC
ACATGGTCCTGCTGGAGTTCGTGACCGCCGCCGGGATCACTCTCGGCATGGACGAGCTGTACAAGTCCGG
ACTCAGATCTCGAGCTCAAGCTTCGAATTGTGCGTCCGCCTCAGGGGCCATGGCGAAGCACGAGCAGATC
CTGGTCCTCGATCCGCCCACAGACCTCAAATTCAAAGGCCCCTTCACAGATGTAGTCACTACAAATCTTA
AATTGCGAAATCCATCGGATAGAAAAGTGTGTTTCAAAGTGAAGACTACAGCACCTCGCCGGTACTGTGT
GAGGCCCAACAGTGGAATTATTGACCCAGGGTCAACTGTGACTGTTTCAGTAATGCTACAGCCCTTTGAC
TATGATCCGAATGAAAAGAGTAAACACGACTTTGACGTCCAGACAATTTTTGCTCCACCAAACACTTCAG
ATATGGAAGCTGTGTGGAAAGAGGCAAAACCTGATGAATTAATGGATTCCAAATTGAGATGCGTATTTGA
AATGCCCAATGAAAATGATAAATTGAATGATATGGAACCTAGCAAAGCTGTTCCACTGAATGCATCTAAG
CAAGATGGACCTATGCCAAAACCACACAGTGTTTCACTTAATGATACCGAAACAAGGAAACTAATGGAAG
AGTGTAAAAGACTTCAGGGAGAAATGATGAAGCTATCAGAAGAAAATCGGCACCTGAGAGATGAAGGTTT
AAGGCTCAGAAAGGTAGCACATTCGGATAAACCTGGATCAACCTCAACTGCATCCTTCAGAGATAATGTC
ACCAGTCCTCTTCCTTCACTTCTTGTTGTAATTGCAGCCATTTTCATTGGATTCTTTCTAGGGAAATTCA
TCTTGTAGCAATTCTGCAGTCGACGGTACCGCGGGCCCGGGATCCACCGGATCTAGATAACTGATCATAA
TCAGCCATACCACATTTGTAGAGGTTTTACTTGCTTTAAAAAACCTCCCACACCTCCCCCTGAACCTGAA
ACATAAAATGAATGCAATTGTTGTTGTTAACTTGTTTATTGCAGCTTATAATGGTTACAAATAAAGCAAT
AGCATCACAAATTTCACAAATAAAGCATTTTTTTCACTGCATTCTAGTTGTGGTTTGTCCAAACTCATCA
ATGTATCTTAACGCGTAAATTGTAAGCGTTAATATTTTGTTAAAATTCGCGTTAAATTTTTGTTAAATCA
GCTCATTTTTTAACCAATAGGCCGAAATCGGCAAAATCCCTTATAAATCAAAAGAATAGACCGAGATAGG
GT
[37 nt withheld, positions 2523-2559]
AAAGAACGTGGACTCCAACGTCAAAGG
[49 nt withheld, positions 2587-2635]
T
[91 nt withheld, positions 2637-2727]
G
[124 nt withheld, positions 2729-2852]
CAGGTGGCACTTTTCGGGGAAATGTGCGCGGAACCCCTATTTGTTTATTTTTCTAAATACATTCAAATAT
GTATCCGCTCATGAGACAATAACCCTGATAAATGCTTCAATAATATTGAAAAAGGAAGAGTCCTGAGGCG
GAAAGAACCAGCTGTGGAATGTGTGTCAGTTAGGGTGTGGAAAGTCCCCAGGCTCCCCAGCAGGCAGAAG
TATGCAAAGCATGCATCTCAATTAGTCAGCAACCAGGTGTGGAAAGTCCCCAGGCTCCCCAGCAGGCAGA
AGTATGCAAAGCATGCATCTCAATTAGTCAGCAACCATAGTCCCGCCCCTAACTCCGCCCATCCCGCCCC
TAACTCCGCCCAGTTCCGCCCATTCTCCGCCCCATGGCTGACTAATTTTTTTTATTTATGCAGAGGCCGA
GGCCGCCTCGGCCTCTGAGCTATTCCAGAAGTAGTGAGGAGGCTTTTTTGGAGGCCTAGGCTTTTGCAAA
GATCGATCAAGAGACAGGATGAGGATCGTTTCGCATGATTGAACAAGATGGATTGCACGCAGGTTCTCCG
GCCGCTTGGGTGGAGAGGCTATTCGGCTATGACTGGGCACAACAGACAATCGGCTGCTCTGATGCCGCCG
TGTTCCGGCTGTCAGCGCAGGGGCGCCCGGTTCTTTTTGTCAAGACCGACCTGTCCGGTGCCCTGAATGA
ACTGCAAGACGAGGCAGCGCGGCTATCGTGGCTGGCCACGACGGGCGTTCCTTGCGCAGCTGTGCTCGAC
GTTGTCACTGAAGCGGGAAGGGACTGGCTGCTATTGGGCGAAGTGCCGGGGCAGGATCTCCTGTCATCTC
ACCTTGCTCCTGCCGAGAAAGTATCCATCATGGCTGATGCAATGCGGCGGCTGCATACGCTTGATCCGGC
TACCTGCCCATTCGACCACCAAGCGAAACATCGCATCGAGCGAGCACGTACTCGGATGGAAGCCGGTCTT
GTCGATCAGGATGATCTGGACGAAGAGCATCAGGGGCTCGCGCCAGCCGAACTGTTCGCCAGGCTCAAGG
CGAGCATGCCCGACGGCGAGGATCTCGTCGTGACCCATGGCGATGCCTGCTTGCCGAATATCATGGTGGA
AAATGGCCGCTTTTCTGGATTCATCGACTGTGGCCGGCTGGGTGTGGCGGACCGCTATCAGGACATAGCG
TTGGCTACCCGTGATATTGCTGAAGAGCTTGGCGGCGAATGGGCTGACCGCTTCCTCGTGCTTTACGGTA
TCGCCGCTCCCGATTCGCAGCGCATCGCCTTCTATCGCCTTCTTGACGAGTTCTTCTGAGCGGGACTCTG
GGGTTCGAAATGACCGACCAAGCGACGCCCAACCTGCCATCACGAGATTTCGATTCCACCGCCGCCTTCT
ATGAAAGGTTGGGCTTCGGAATCGTTTTCCGGGACGCCGGCTGGATGATCCTCCAGCGCGGGGATCTCAT
GCTGGAGTTCTTCGCCCACCCTAGGGGGAGGCTAACTGAAACACGGAAGGAGACAATACCGGAAGGAACC
CGCGCTATGACGGCAATAAAAAGACAGAATAAAACGCACGGTGTTGGGTCGTTTGTTCATAAACGCGGGG
TTCGGTCCCAGGGCTGGCACTCTGTCGATACCCCACCGAGACCCCATTGGGGCCAATACGCCCGCGTTTC
TTCCTTTTCCCCACCCCACCCCCCAAGTTCGGGTGAAGGCCCAGGGCTCGCAGCCAACGTCGGGGCGGCA
GGCCCTGCCATAGCCTCAGGTTACTCATATATACTTTAGATTGATTTAAAACTTCATTTTTAATTTAAAA
GGATCTAGGTGAAGATCCTTTTTGATAATCTCATGACCAAAATCCCTTAACGTGAGTTTTCGTTCCACTG
AGCGTCAGACCCCGTAGAAAAGATCAAAGGATCTTCTTGAGATCCTTTTTTTCTGCGCGTAATCTGCTGC
TTGCAAACAAAAAAACCACCGCTACCAGCGGTGGTTTGTTTGCCGGATCAAGAGCTACCAACTCTTTTTC
CGAAGGTAACTGGCTTCAGCAGAGCGCAGATACCAAATACTGTCCTTCTAGTGTAGCCGTAGTTAGGCCA
CCACTTCAAGAACTCTGTAGCACCGCCTACATACCTCGCTCTGCTAATCCTGTTACCAGTGGCTGCTGCC
AGTGGCGATAAGTCGTGTCTTACCGGGTTGGACTCAAGACGATAGTTACCGGATAAGGCGCAGCGGTCGG
GCTGAACGGGGGGTTCGTGCACACAGCCCAGCTTGGAGCGAACGACCTACACCGAACTGAGATACCTACA
GCGTGAGCTATGAGAAAGCGCCACGCTTCCCGAAGGGAGAAAGGCGGACAGGTATCCGGTAAGCGGCAGG
GTCGGAACAGGAGAGCGCACGAGGGAGCTTCCAGGGGGAAACGCCTGGTATCTTTATAGTCCTGTCGGGT
TTCGCCACCTCTGACTTGAGCGTCGATTTTTGTGATGCTCGTCAGGGGGGCGGAGCCTATGGAAAAACGC
CAGCAACGCGGCCTTTTTACGGTTCCTGGCCTTTTGCTGGCCTTTTGCTCACATGTTCTTTCCTGCGTTA
TCCCCTGATTCTGTGGATAACCGTATTACCGCCATGCATTAGT
