Features (pLannotate 1.2.2; 16 found; start..end, strand, type, name):
     71..374     +  enhancer       CMV enhancer: human cytomegalovirus immediate early enhancer
    375..578     +  promoter       CMV promoter: human cytomegalovirus (CMV) immediate early promoter
    623..1339    +  CDS            EGFP: EGFP is a basic (constitutively fluorescent) green fluorescent protein published in 1996, derived from Aequorea victoria. It is reported to be a rapidly-maturing weak dimer with moderate acid sensitivity.
   1340..1373    +  misc_feature   MCS (fragment): multiple cloning site
   1376..2119    +  CDS            VAPA: VAPA_HUMAN - Also known as VAP33. Experimental evidence at protein level: Swiss-Prot protein existence level 1. Binds to OSBPL3, which mediates recruitment of VAPA to plasma membrane sites (PubMed:25447204). The ORP3-VAPA complex stimulates RRAS signaling which in turn attenuates integrin beta-1 (ITGB1) activation at the cell surface (PubMed:25447204). With OSBPL3, may regulate ER morphology (PubMed:16143324). May play a role in vesicle trafficking (PubMed:11511104, PubMed:19289470). From Homo sapiens (Human).
   2124..2159    +  misc_feature   MCS (fragment): multiple cloning site
   2176..2260    +  CDS            large T antigen (fragment): large T antigen from SV40 (simian virus 40)
   2283..2404    +  polyA_signal   SV40 poly(A) signal: SV40 polyadenylation signal
   2438..2866    -  rep_origin     f1 ori (sequence partly withheld): f1 bacteriophage origin of replication; arrow indicates direction of (+) strand synthesis
   2893..2997    +  promoter       AmpR promoter: bla
   2999..3356    +  promoter       SV40 promoter: SV40 enhancer and early promoter
   3391..4185    +  CDS            NeoR/KanR: aminoglycoside phosphotransferase from Tn5; aph(3')-II (or nptII); confers resistance to neomycin, kanamycin, and G418 (Geneticin®)
   4206..4358    +  CDS            ble (fragment): BLE_KLEPN - Experimental evidence at protein level: Swiss-Prot protein existence level 1. Binding protein with a strong affinity to the bleomycin family of antibiotics. Binds to CL990; an antimitotic-antibiotic compound. From Klebsiella pneumoniae.
   4417..4464    +  polyA_signal   HSV TK poly(A) signal: herpes simplex virus thymidine kinase polyadenylation signal (Cole and Stacy, 1985)
   4555..4571    -  polyA_signal   bGH poly(A) signal (fragment): bovine growth hormone polyadenylation signal
   4793..5381    +  rep_origin     ori: high-copy-number ColE1/pMB1/pBR322/pUC origin of replication
>Addgene plasmid #104449 | pEGFPC1-hVAP-A KD/MD | addgene full sequence | sequence record 201409 | Addgene NGS Result
CGCCATGCATTAGTTATTAATAGTAATCAATTACGGGGTCATTAGTTCATAGCCCATATATGGAGTTCCG
CGTTACATAACTTACGGTAAATGGCCCGCCTGGCTGACCGCCCAACGACCCCCGCCCATTGACGTCAATA
ATGACGTATGTTCCCATAGTAACGCCAATAGGGACTTTCCATTGACGTCAATGGGTGGAGTATTTACGGT
AAACTGCCCACTTGGCAGTACATCAAGTGTATCATATGCCAAGTACGCCCCCTATTGACGTCAATGACGG
TAAATGGCCCGCCTGGCATTATGCCCAGTACATGACCTTATGGGACTTTCCTACTTGGCAGTACATCTAC
GTATTAGTCATCGCTATTACCATGGTGATGCGGTTTTGGCAGTACATCAATGGGCGTGGATAGCGGTTTG
ACTCACGGGGATTTCCAAGTCTCCACCCCATTGACGTCAATGGGAGTTTGTTTTGGCACCAAAATCAACG
GGACTTTCCAAAATGTCGTAACAACTCCGCCCCATTGACGCAAATGGGCGGTAGGCGTGTACGGTGGGAG
GTCTATATAAGCAGAGCTGGTTTAGTGAACCGTCAGATCCGCTAGCGCTACCGGTCGCCACCATGGTGAG
CAAGGGCGAGGAGCTGTTCACCGGGGTGGTGCCCATCCTGGTCGAGCTGGACGGCGACGTAAACGGCCAC
AAGTTCAGCGTGTCCGGCGAGGGCGAGGGCGATGCCACCTACGGCAAGCTGACCCTGAAGTTCATCTGCA
CCACCGGCAAGCTGCCCGTGCCCTGGCCCACCCTCGTGACCACCCTGACCTACGGCGTGCAGTGCTTCAG
CCGCTACCCCGACCACATGAAGCAGCACGACTTCTTCAAGTCCGCCATGCCCGAAGGCTACGTCCAGGAG
CGCACCATCTTCTTCAAGGACGACGGCAACTACAAGACCCGCGCCGAGGTGAAGTTCGAGGGCGACACCC
TGGTGAACCGCATCGAGCTGAAGGGCATCGACTTCAAGGAGGACGGCAACATCCTGGGGCACAAGCTGGA
GTACAACTACAACAGCCACAACGTCTATATCATGGCCGACAAGCAGAAGAACGGCATCAAGGTGAACTTC
AAGATCCGCCACAACATCGAGGACGGCAGCGTGCAGCTCGCCGACCACTACCAGCAGAACACCCCCATCG
GCGACGGCCCCGTGCTGCTGCCCGACAACCACTACCTGAGCACCCAGTCCGCCCTGAGCAAAGACCCCAA
CGAGAAGCGCGATCACATGGTCCTGCTGGAGTTCGTGACCGCCGCCGGGATCACTCTCGGCATGGACGAG
CTGTACAAGTCCGGACTCAGATCTCGAGCTCAAGCTTCGAATTGTGCGTCCGCCTCAGGGGCCATGGCGA
AGCACGAGCAGATCCTGGTCCTCGATCCGCCCACAGACCTCAAATTCAAAGGCCCCTTCACAGATGTAGT
CACTACAAATCTTAAATTGCGAAATCCATCGGATAGAAAAGTGTGTTTCAAAGTGAAGACTACAGCACCT
CGCCGGTACTGTGTGAGGCCCAACAGTGGAATTATTGACCCAGGGTCAACTGTGACTGTTTCAGTAATGC
TACAGCCCTTTGACTATGATCCGAATGAAAAGAGTAAACACGACTTTGACGTCCAGACAATTTTTGCTCC
ACCAAACACTTCAGATATGGAAGCTGTGTGGAAAGAGGCAAAACCTGATGAATTAATGGATTCCAAATTG
AGATGCGTATTTGAAATGCCCAATGAAAATGATAAATTGAATGATATGGAACCTAGCAAAGCTGTTCCAC
TGAATGCATCTAAGCAAGATGGACCTATGCCAAAACCACACAGTGTTTCACTTAATGATACCGAAACAAG
GAAACTAATGGAAGAGTGTAAAAGACTTCAGGGAGAAATGATGAAGCTATCAGAAGAAAATCGGCACCTG
AGAGATGAAGGTTTAAGGCTCAGAAAGGTAGCACATTCGGATAAACCTGGATCAACCTCAACTGCATCCT
TCAGAGATAATGTCACCAGTCCTCTTCCTTCACTTCTTGTTGTAATTGCAGCCATTTTCATTGGATTCTT
TCTAGGGAAATTCATCTTGTAGCAATTCTGCAGTCGACGGTACCGCGGGCCCGGGATCCACCGGATCTAG
ATAACTGATCATAATCAGCCATACCACATTTGTAGAGGTTTTACTTGCTTTAAAAAACCTCCCACACCTC
CCCCTGAACCTGAAACATAAAATGAATGCAATTGTTGTTGTTAACTTGTTTATTGCAGCTTATAATGGTT
ACAAATAAAGCAATAGCATCACAAATTTCACAAATAAAGCATTTTTTTCACTGCATTCTAGTTGTGGTTT
GTCCAAACTCATCAATGTATCTTAACGCGTAAATTGTAAGCGTTAATATTTTGTTAAAATTCGCGTTAAA
TTTTTGTTAAATCAGCTCATTTTTTAACCAATAGGCCGAAATCGGCAAAATCCCTTATAAATCAAAAGAA
TAGACCGAGATAGGGT
[37 nt withheld, positions 2537-2573]
AAAGAACGTGGACTCCAACGTCAAAGG
[49 nt withheld, positions 2601-2649]
T
[91 nt withheld, positions 2651-2741]
G
[124 nt withheld, positions 2743-2866]
CAGGTGGCACTTTTCGGGGAAATGTGCGCGGAACCCCTATTTGTTTATTTTTCTAAATACATTCAAATAT
GTATCCGCTCATGAGACAATAACCCTGATAAATGCTTCAATAATATTGAAAAAGGAAGAGTCCTGAGGCG
GAAAGAACCAGCTGTGGAATGTGTGTCAGTTAGGGTGTGGAAAGTCCCCAGGCTCCCCAGCAGGCAGAAG
TATGCAAAGCATGCATCTCAATTAGTCAGCAACCAGGTGTGGAAAGTCCCCAGGCTCCCCAGCAGGCAGA
AGTATGCAAAGCATGCATCTCAATTAGTCAGCAACCATAGTCCCGCCCCTAACTCCGCCCATCCCGCCCC
TAACTCCGCCCAGTTCCGCCCATTCTCCGCCCCATGGCTGACTAATTTTTTTTATTTATGCAGAGGCCGA
GGCCGCCTCGGCCTCTGAGCTATTCCAGAAGTAGTGAGGAGGCTTTTTTGGAGGCCTAGGCTTTTGCAAA
GATCGATCAAGAGACAGGATGAGGATCGTTTCGCATGATTGAACAAGATGGATTGCACGCAGGTTCTCCG
GCCGCTTGGGTGGAGAGGCTATTCGGCTATGACTGGGCACAACAGACAATCGGCTGCTCTGATGCCGCCG
TGTTCCGGCTGTCAGCGCAGGGGCGCCCGGTTCTTTTTGTCAAGACCGACCTGTCCGGTGCCCTGAATGA
ACTGCAAGACGAGGCAGCGCGGCTATCGTGGCTGGCCACGACGGGCGTTCCTTGCGCAGCTGTGCTCGAC
GTTGTCACTGAAGCGGGAAGGGACTGGCTGCTATTGGGCGAAGTGCCGGGGCAGGATCTCCTGTCATCTC
ACCTTGCTCCTGCCGAGAAAGTATCCATCATGGCTGATGCAATGCGGCGGCTGCATACGCTTGATCCGGC
TACCTGCCCATTCGACCACCAAGCGAAACATCGCATCGAGCGAGCACGTACTCGGATGGAAGCCGGTCTT
GTCGATCAGGATGATCTGGACGAAGAGCATCAGGGGCTCGCGCCAGCCGAACTGTTCGCCAGGCTCAAGG
CGAGCATGCCCGACGGCGAGGATCTCGTCGTGACCCATGGCGATGCCTGCTTGCCGAATATCATGGTGGA
AAATGGCCGCTTTTCTGGATTCATCGACTGTGGCCGGCTGGGTGTGGCGGACCGCTATCAGGACATAGCG
TTGGCTACCCGTGATATTGCTGAAGAGCTTGGCGGCGAATGGGCTGACCGCTTCCTCGTGCTTTACGGTA
TCGCCGCTCCCGATTCGCAGCGCATCGCCTTCTATCGCCTTCTTGACGAGTTCTTCTGAGCGGGACTCTG
GGGTTCGAAATGACCGACCAAGCGACGCCCAACCTGCCATCACGAGATTTCGATTCCACCGCCGCCTTCT
ATGAAAGGTTGGGCTTCGGAATCGTTTTCCGGGACGCCGGCTGGATGATCCTCCAGCGCGGGGATCTCAT
GCTGGAGTTCTTCGCCCACCCTAGGGGGAGGCTAACTGAAACACGGAAGGAGACAATACCGGAAGGAACC
CGCGCTATGACGGCAATAAAAAGACAGAATAAAACGCACGGTGTTGGGTCGTTTGTTCATAAACGCGGGG
TTCGGTCCCAGGGCTGGCACTCTGTCGATACCCCACCGAGACCCCATTGGGGCCAATACGCCCGCGTTTC
TTCCTTTTCCCCACCCCACCCCCCAAGTTCGGGTGAAGGCCCAGGGCTCGCAGCCAACGTCGGGGCGGCA
GGCCCTGCCATAGCCTCAGGTTACTCATATATACTTTAGATTGATTTAAAACTTCATTTTTAATTTAAAA
GGATCTAGGTGAAGATCCTTTTTGATAATCTCATGACCAAAATCCCTTAACGTGAGTTTTCGTTCCACTG
AGCGTCAGACCCCGTAGAAAAGATCAAAGGATCTTCTTGAGATCCTTTTTTTCTGCGCGTAATCTGCTGC
TTGCAAACAAAAAAACCACCGCTACCAGCGGTGGTTTGTTTGCCGGATCAAGAGCTACCAACTCTTTTTC
CGAAGGTAACTGGCTTCAGCAGAGCGCAGATACCAAATACTGTTCTTCTAGTGTAGCCGTAGTTAGGCCA
CCACTTCAAGAACTCTGTAGCACCGCCTACATACCTCGCTCTGCTAATCCTGTTACCAGTGGCTGCTGCC
AGTGGCGATAAGTCGTGTCTTACCGGGTTGGACTCAAGACGATAGTTACCGGATAAGGCGCAGCGGTCGG
GCTGAACGGGGGGTTCGTGCACACAGCCCAGCTTGGAGCGAACGACCTACACCGAACTGAGATACCTACA
GCGTGAGCTATGAGAAAGCGCCACGCTTCCCGAAGGGAGAAAGGCGGACAGGTATCCGGTAAGCGGCAGG
GTCGGAACAGGAGAGCGCACGAGGGAGCTTCCAGGGGGAAACGCCTGGTATCTTTATAGTCCTGTCGGGT
TTCGCCACCTCTGACTTGAGCGTCGATTTTTGTGATGCTCGTCAGGGGGGCGGAGCCTATGGAAAAACGC
CAGCAACGCGGCCTTTTTACGGTTCCTGGCCTTTTGCTGGCCTTTTGCTCACATGTTCTTTCCTGCGTTA
TCCCCTGATTCTGTGGATAACCGTATTAC
